>Addgene plasmid #68290 | SepOTSι | depositor full sequence | sequence record 119487 | SepOTSι sequence 7750 bps
TAAAGTATATTAGTTAAGTATAAGAAGGAGATATACATATGGGATCCATGTCTAAAGAAAAGTTTGAACG
TACAAAACCGCACGTTAACGTCGGTACTATCGGCCACGTTGACCATGGTAAAACAACGCTGACCGCTGCA
ATCACTACCGTACTGGCTAAAACCTACGGCGGTGCTGCTCGCGCATTCGACCAGATCGATAACGCGCCGG
AAGAAAAAGCTCGTGGTATCACCATCAACACTTCTCGGGTTGAATACGACACCCCGACCCGTCACTACGC
ACACGTAGACTGCCCGGGGCACGCCGACTATGTTAAAAACATGATCACCGGTGCTGCGCAGATGGACGGC
GCGATCCTGGTAGTTGCTGCGACTGACGGCCCGATGCCGCAGACTCGTGAGCACATCCTGCTGGGTCGTC
AGGTAGGCGTTCCGTACATCATCGTGTTCCTGAACAAATGCGACATGGTTGATGACGAAGAGCTGCTGGA
ACTGGTTGAAATGGAAGTTCGTGAACTTCTGTCTCAGTACGACTTCCCGGGCGACGACACTCCGATCGTT
CGTGGTTCTGCTCTGAAAGCGCTGGAAGGCGACGCAGAGTGGGAAGCGAAAATCCTGGAACTGGCTGGCT
TCCTGGATTCTTACATTCCGGAACCAGAGCGTGCGATTGACAAGCCGTTCCTGCTGCCGATCGTCGGGGT
ATACTCCATCTCCGGTCGTGGTACCGTTGTTTCGGGTCGTGTAGAACGCGGTATCATCAAAGTTGGTGAA
GAAGTTGAAATCGTTGGTATCAAAGAGACTCAGAAGTCTACCTGTACTGGCGTTGAAATGTTCCGCAAAC
TGCTGGACGAAGGCCGTGCTGGTGAGTGGGTAGGTGTTCTGCTGCGTGGTATCAAACGTGAAGAAATCGA
ACGTGGTCAGGTACTGGCTAAGCCGGGCACCATCAAGCCGCACACCAAGTTCGAATCTGAAGTGTACATT
CTGTCCAAAGATGAAGGCGGCCGTCATACTCCGTTCTTCAAAGGCTACCGTCCGCAGTTCTACTTCCGTA
CTACTGACGTGACTGGTACCATCGAACTGCCGGAAGGCGTAGAGATGGTAATGCCGGGCGACAACATCAA
AATGGTTGTTACCCTGATCCACCCGATCGCGATGGACGACGGTCTGCGTTTCGCAATCCGTGAAGGCGGC
CGTACCGTTGGCGCGGGCGTTGTAGCAAAAGTTCTGAGCTAATGGCGCGCCGTCGACCTGCAGGCATGCA
AGCTTGGCTGTTTTGGCGGATGAGAGAAGATTTTCAGCCTGATACAGATTAAATCAGAACGCAGAAGCGG
TCTGATAAAACAGAATTTGCCTGGCGGCAGTAGCGCGGTGGTCCCACCTGACCCCATGCCGAACTCAGAA
GTGAAACGCCGTAGCGCCGATGGTAGTGTGGGGTCTCCCCATGCGAGAGTAGGGAACTGCCAGGCATCAA
ATAAAACGAAAGGCTCAGTCGAAAGACTGGGCCTTTCGTTTTATCTGTTGTTTGTCGGTGAACGCTCTCC
TGAGTAGGACAAATCCGCCGGGAGCGGATTTGAACGTTGCGAAGCAACGGCCCGGAGGGTGGCGGGCAGG
ACGCCCGCCATAAACTGCCAGGCATCAAATTAAGCAGAAGGCCATCCTGACGGATGGCCTTTTTGCGTTT
CTACAAACTCTTTTTGTTTGCTAGCTTTTCTCTGGTCCCGCCGCATCCATACCGCCAGTTGTTTACCCTC
ACAACGTTCCAGTAACCGGGCATGTTCATCATCAGTAACCCGTATCGTGAGCATCCTCTCTCGTTTCATC
GGTATCATTACCCCCATGAACAGAAATCCCCCTTACACGGAGGCATCAGTGACCAAACAGGAAAAAACCG
CCCTTAACATGGCCCGCTTTATCAGAAGCCAGACATTAACGCTTCTGGAGAAACTCAACGAGCTGGACGC
GGATGAACAGGCAGACATCTGTGAATCGCTTCACGACCACGCTGATGAGCTTTACCGCAGCTGCCTCGCG
CGTTTCGGTGATGACGGTGAAAACCTCTGACACATGCAGCTCCCGGAGACGGTCACAGCTTGTCTGTAAG
CGGATGCCGGGAGCAGACAAGCCCGTCAGGGCGCGTCAGCGGGTGTTGGCGGGTGTCGGGGCGCAGCCAT
GACCCAGTCACGTAGCGATAGCGGAGTGTATACTGGCTTAACTATGCGGCATCAGAGCAGATTGTACTGA
GAGTGCACCATATATGCGGTGTGAAATACCGCACAGATGCGTAAGGAGAAAATACCGCATCAGGCGCTCT
TCCGCTTCCTCGCTCACTGACTCGCTGCGCTCGGTCGTTCGGCTGCGGCGAGCGGTATCAGCTCACTCAA
AGGCGGTAATACGGTTATCCACAGAATCAGGGGATAACGCAGGAAAGAACATGTGAGCAAAAGGCCAGCA
AAAGGCCAGGAACCGTAAAAAGGCCGCGTTGCTGGCGTTTTTCCATAGGCTCCGCCCCCCTGACGAGCAT
CACAAAAATCGACGCTCAAGTCAGAGGTGGCGAAACCCGACAGGACTATAAAGATACCAGGCGTTTCCCC
CTGGAAGCTCCCTCGTGCGCTCTCCTGTTCCGACCCTGCCGCTTACCGGATACCTGTCCGCCTTTCTCCC
TTCGGGAAGCGTGGCGCTTTCTCATAGCTCACGCTGTAGGTATCTCAGTTCGGTGTAGGTCGTTCGCTCC
AAGCTGGGCTGTGTGCACGAACCCCCCGTTCAGCCCGACCGCTGCGCCTTATCCGGTAACTATCGTCTTG
AGTCCAACCCGGTAAGACACGACTTATCGCCACTGGCAGCAGCCACTGGTAACAGGATTAGCAGAGCGAG
GTATGTAGGCGGTGCTACAGAGTTCTTGAAGTGGTGGCCTAACTACGGCTACACTAGAAGGACAGTATTT
GGTATCTGCGCTCTGCTGAAGCCAGTTACCTTCGGAAAAAGAGTTGGTAGCTCTTGATCCGGCAAACAAA
CCACCGCTGGTAGCGGTGGTTTTTTTGTTTGCAAGCAGCAGATTACGCGCAGAAAAAAAGGATCTCAAGA
AGATCCTTTGATCTTTTCTACGGGGTCTGACGCTCAGTGGAACGAAAACTCACGTTAAGGGATTTTGGTC
ATGAACAATAAAACTGTCTGCTTACATAAACAGTAATACAAGGGGTGTTATGAGCCATATTCAACGGGAA
ACGTCTTGCTCTAGGCCGCGATTAAATTCCAACATGGATGCTGATTTATATGGGTATAAATGGGCTCGCG
ATAATGTCGGGCAATCAGGTGCGACAATCTATCGATTGTATGGGAAGCCCGATGCGCCAGAGTTGTTTCT
GAAACATGGCAAAGGTAGCGTTGCCAATGATGTTACAGATGAGATGGTCAGACTAAACTGGCTGACGGAA
TTTATGCCTCTTCCGACCATCAAGCATTTTATCCGTACTCCTGATGATGCATGGTTACTCACCACTGCGA
TCCCCGGGAAAACAGCATTCCAGGTATTAGAAGAATATCCTGATTCAGGTGAAAATATTGTTGATGCGCT
GGCAGTGTTCCTGCGCCGGTTGCATTCGATTCCTGTTTGTAATTGTCCTTTTAACAGCGATCGCGTATTT
CGTCTCGCTCAGGCGCAATCACGAATGAATAACGGTTTGGTTGATGCGAGTGATTTTGATGACGAGCGTA
ATGGCTGGCCTGTTGAACAAGTCTGGAAAGAAATGCATAAACTTTTGCCATTCTCACCGGATTCAGTCGT
CACTCATGGTGATTTCTCACTTGATAACCTTATTTTTGACGAGGGGAAATTAATAGGTTGTATTGATGTT
GGACGAGTCGGAATCGCAGACCGATACCAGGATCTTGCCATCCTATGGAACTGCCTCGGTGAGTTTTCTC
CTTCATTACAGAAACGGCTTTTTCAAAAATATGGTATTGATAATCCTGATATGAGTAAATTGCAGTTTCA
TTTGATGCTCGATGAGTTTTTCTAAGAATTAATTCATGAGCGGATACATATTTGAATGTATTTAGAAAAA
TAAACAAATAGGGGTTCCGCGCACATTTCCCCGAAAAGTGCCACCGCGGCCGCGCTTCTTTGAGCGAACG
ATCAAAAATAAGTGGCGCCCCATCAAAAAAATATTCTCAACATAAAAAACTTTGTGTAATACTTGTAACG
CTGAATTCGCCGGGGTAGTCTAGGGGTTAGGCAGCGGACTCTAAATCCGCCTTACGTGGGTTCAAATCCC
ACCCCCGGCTCCAGGATCCTCTAGAGTCGACCTGCAGATCCTTAGCGAAAGCTAAGGATTTTTTTTGCCG
CGGCGCTTCTTTGAGCGAACGATCAAAAATAAGTGGCGCCCCATCAAAAAAATATTCTCAACATAAAAAA
CTTTGTGTAATACTTGTAACGCTGAATTCGCCGGGGTAGTCTAGGGGTTAGGCAGCGGACTCTAAATCCG
CCTTACGTGGGTTCAAATCCCACCCCCGGCTCCAGGATCCTCTAGAGTCGACCTGCAGATCCTTAGCGAA
AGCTAAGGATTTTTTTTGCGGCCGCTTTCACCGTCATCACCGAAACGCGCGAGGCAGCAGATCAATTCGC
GCGCGAAGGCGAAGCGGCATGCATTTACGTTGACACCATCGAATGGTGCAAAACCTTTCGCGGTATGGCA
TGATAGCGCCCGGAAGAGAGTCAATTCAGGGTGGTGAATGTGAAACCAGTAACGTTATACGATGTCGCAG
AGTATGCCGGTGTCTCTTATCAGACCGTTTCCCGCGTGGTGAACCAGGCCAGCCACGTTTCTGCGAAAAC
GCGGGAAAAAGTGGAAGCGGCGATGGCGGAGCTGAATTACATTCCCAACCGCGTGGCACAACAACTGGCG
GGCAAACAGTCGTTGCTGATTGGCGTTGCCACCTCCAGTCTGGCCCTGCACGCGCCGTCGCAAATTGTCG
CGGCGATTAAATCTCGCGCCGATCAACTGGGTGCCAGCGTGGTGGTGTCGATGGTAGAACGAAGCGGCGT
CGAAGCCTGTAAAGCGGCGGTGCACAATCTTCTCGCGCAACGCGTCAGTGGGCTGATCATTAACTATCCG
CTGGATGACCAGGATGCCATTGCTGTGGAAGCTGCCTGCACTAATGTTCCGGCGTTATTTCTTGATGTCT
CTGACCAGACACCCATCAACAGTATTATTTTCTCCCATGAAGACGGTACGCGACTGGGCGTGGAGCATCT
GGTCGCATTGGGTCACCAGCAAATCGCGCTGTTAGCGGGCCCATTAAGTTCTGTCTCGGCGCGTCTGCGT
CTGGCTGGCTGGCATAAATATCTCACTCGCAATCAAATTCAGCCGATAGCGGAACGGGAAGGCGACTGGA
GTGCCATGTCCGGTTTTCAACAAACCATGCAAATGCTGAATGAGGGCATCGTTCCCACTGCGATGCTGGT
TGCCAACGATCAGATGGCGCTGGGCGCAATGCGCGCCATTACCGAGTCCGGGCTGCGCGTTGGTGCGGAT
ATCTCGGTAGTGGGATACGACGATACCGAAGACAGCTCATGTTATATCCCGCCGTTAACCACCATCAAAC
AGGATTTTCGCCTGCTGGGGCAAACCAGCGTGGACCGCTTGCTGCAACTCTCTCAGGGCCAGGCGGTGAA
GGGCAATCAGCTGTTGCCCGTCTCACTGGTGAAAAGAAAAACCACCCTGGCGCCCAATACGCAAACCGCC
TCTCCCCGCGCGTTGGCCGATTCATTAATGCAGCTGGCACGACAGGTTTCCCGACTGGAAAGCGGGCAGT
GAGCGCAACGCAATTAATGTGAGTTAGCGCGAATTGATCTGGTTTGACAGCTTATCATCGACTGCACGGT
GCACCAATGCTTCTGGCGTCAGGCAGCCATCGGAAGCTGTGGTATGGCTGTGCAGGTCGTAAATCACTGC
ATAATTCGTGTCGCTCAAGGCGCACTCCCGTTCTGGATAATGTTTTTTGCGCCGACATCATAACGGTTCT
GGCAAATATTCTGAAATGAGCTGTTGACAATTAATCATCCGGCTCGTATAATGTGTGGAATTGTGAGCGG
ATAACAATTTCACACAGGAAACAGACCCATGGCAATGTTTAAAAGAGAAGAAATCATTGAAATGGCCAAT
AAGGACTTTGAAAAAGCATGGATCGAAACTAAAGACCTTATAAAAGCTAAAAAGATAAACGAAAGTTACC
CAAGAATAAAACCAGTTTTTGGAAAAACACACCCTGTAAATGACACTATTGAAAATTTAAGACAGGCATA
TCTTAGAATGGGTTTTGAAGAATATATAAACCCAGTAATTGTCGATGAAAGAGATATTTATAAACAATTC
GGCCCAGAAGCTATGGCAGTTTTGGATAGATGCTTTTATTTAGCGGGACTTCCAAGACCTGACGTTGGTT
TGAGCGATGAAAAAATTTCACAGATTGAAAAACTTGGAATTAAAGTTTCTGAGCACAAAGAAAGTTTACA
AAAAATACTTCACGGATACAAAAAAGGAACTCTTGATGGTGACGATTTAGTTTTAGAAATTTCAAATGCA
CTTGAAATTTCAAGCGAGATGGGTTTAAAAATTTTAGAAGATGTTTTCCCAGAATTTAAGGATTTAACCG
CAGTTTCTTCAAAATTAACTTTAAGAAGCCACATGACTTCAGGATGGTTCCTTACTGTTTCAGACCTCAT
GAACAAAAAACCCTTGCCATTTAAACTCTTTTCAATCGATAGATGTTTTAGAAGAGAACAAAAAGAAGAT
AAAAGCCACTTAATGACATACCACTCTGCATCCTGTGCAATTGCAGGTGAAGGCGTGGATATTAATGATG
GAAAAGCAATTGCAGAAGGATTATTATCCCAATTTGGCTTTACAAACTTTAAATTCATTCCTGATGAAAA
GAAAAGTAAATACTACACCCCTGAAACACAGACTGAAGTTTACGCATACCACCCAAAATTAAAAGAATGG
CTCGAAGTTGCTACATTTGGAGTATATTCGCCAGTTGCATTAAGCAAATACGGAATAGATGTACCTGTAA
TGAATTTGGGTCTTGGTGTTGAAAGACTTGCAATGATTTCTGGAAATTTCGCAGATGTTCGAGAAATGGT
ATATCCTCAGTTTTACGAACACGAACTTAATGACCGGGATGTCGCTTCAATGGTAAAACTCGATAAAGTT
CCAGTAATGGATGAAATTTACGATTTAACAAAAGAATTAATTGAGTCATGTGTTAAAAACAAAGATTTAA
AATCCCCTTGTGAATTAGCTATTGAAAAAACGTTTTCATTTGGAAAAACCAAGAAAAATGTAAAAATAAA
CATTTTTTCAAAAATAGAAGGTAAAAATTTACTCGGACCTTCAATTTTAAACGAAATCTACGTTTACGAT
GGAAATGTAATTGGAATTCCTGAAAGCTTTGACGGAGTAAAAGAAGAATTTAAAGACTTCTTAGAAAAAG
GAAAATCAGAAGGGGTAGCAACAGGCATTCGATATATCGATGCGCTTTGCTTTAAAATTACTTCAAAATT
AGAAGAAGCATTTGTGTCAAACACTACTGAATTCAAAGTTAAAGTTCGACGTGTCAGAAGTTTAAGCGAC
ATTAACTTAAAAATCGATGATATCGCAATAAAACAGATCATGAGCAAAAATAAAGTAATCGACGTTAGAG
GCCCAGTCTTTTTAAATGTCGAAGTAAAAATTGAATAAGAGCTCGGTACC
Features (pLannotate 1.2.2; 25 found; start..end, strand, type, name):
     48..1229    +  CDS            tufB: EFTU2_ECOLI - Experimental evidence at protein level: Swiss-Prot protein existence level 1. (Microbial infection) Upon infection by bacteriophage Qbeta, part of the viral RNA-dependent RNA polymerase complex. With EF-Ts may provide a stabilizing scaffold for the beta (catalytic) subunit. Helps separate the double-stranded RNA of the template and growing RNA during elongation (PubMed:22245970). With the beta subunit helps form the exit tunnel for template RNA. The GTPase activity of this subunit is not required for viral RNA replication (PubMed:20798060). From Escherichia coli (strain K12).
   1242..1265    +  misc_feature   MCS (fragment): pUC18/19 multiple cloning site
   1349..1464    +  ncRNA          5S rRNA: Accession: RF00001 - 5S ribosomal RNA
   1468..1554    +  terminator     rrnB T1 terminator: Escherichia coli rrnB; transcription terminator T1 from the E. coli rrnB gene
   1646..1673    +  terminator     rrnB T2 terminator: transcription terminator T2 from the E. coli rrnB gene
   1718..1828    -  CDS            mbeC (fragment): MBEC_ECOLX - Experimental evidence at protein level: Swiss-Prot protein existence level 1. Required for efficient mobilization of ColE1 plasmid and is thus essential to promote the specific transfer of the plasmid during conjugation. Probably functions by inducing DNA bending, helping the MbeA relaxase to melt the DNA around the nic site and cleave the phosphodiester bond. Binds specifically double-stranded DNA (dsDNA) containing the ColE1 oriT but does not recognize the inverted repeat (IR). From Escherichia coli.
   1869..2060    +  CDS            rop: Rop protein, which maintains plasmids at low copy number; rop
   2162..2304    +  misc_feature   bom: basis of mobility region from pBR322
   2490..3078    -  rep_origin     ori: high-copy-number ColE1/pMB1/pBR322/pUC origin of replication
   3200..4015    +  CDS            KanR: aminoglycoside phosphotransferase; aph(3')-Ia; confers resistance to kanamycin in bacteria or G418 (Geneticin®) in eukaryotes
   4024..4081    -  promoter       AmpR promoter (fragment): bla
   4208..4279    +  ncRNA          tRNA: Accession: RF00005 - tRNA
   4284..4307    +  misc_feature   MCS (fragment): pUC18/19 multiple cloning site
   4308..4336    +  terminator     bacterial terminator (fragment): putative bacterial transcription terminator
   4439..4510    +  ncRNA          tRNA: Accession: RF00005 - tRNA
   4515..4538    +  misc_feature   MCS (fragment): pUC18/19 multiple cloning site
   4539..4567    +  terminator     bacterial terminator (fragment): putative bacterial transcription terminator
   4576..4608    -  CDS            rop (fragment): Rop protein, which maintains plasmids at low copy number; rop
   4652..4729    +  promoter       lacIq promoter: lacI (mutant); In the lacIq allele, a single base change in the promoter boosts expression of the lacI gene about 10-fold.
   4730..5812    +  CDS            lacI: lac repressor; lacI; The lac repressor binds to the lac operator to inhibit transcription in E. coli. This inhibition can be relieved by adding lactose or isopropyl-β-D-thiogalactopyranoside (IPTG).
   5854..5871    +  promoter       tet promoter (fragment): E. coli promoter for tetracycline efflux protein gene
   5867..5968    -  CDS            yciV (fragment): RNAAM_ECOLI - Also known as trpH From Escherichia coli (strain K12).
   6044..6073    +  promoter       trc promoter: strong E. coli promoter; hybrid between the trp and lac UV5 promoters
   6081..6097    +  protein_bind   lac operator: The lac repressor binds to the lac operator to inhibit transcription in E. coli. This inhibition can be relieved by adding lactose or isopropyl-β-D-thiogalactopyranoside (IPTG). lac repressor encoded by lacI
   6125..7735    +  CDS            sepS: SEPS_METMP - Experimental evidence at protein level: Swiss-Prot protein existence level 1. Catalyzes the attachment of O-phosphoserine (Sep) to tRNA(Cys). From Methanococcus maripaludis (strain S2 / LL).
