[The description below was written by a language model from this plasmid's Addgene catalogue record and pLannotate feature annotations shown in this document.]
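Description:
SepOTSι is a bacterial expression plasmid that supplies one variant of the phosphoserine orthogonal translation system, the machinery needed to insert O-phosphoserine co-translationally at amber (TAG) codons in E. coli. It is built on pKD, a derivative of pKK223-3, and the 7,750-nt annotated sequence shows a ColE1/pMB1-type origin with an intact rop gene and the pBR322 bom region. Selection is by a kanamycin resistance gene (aph(3')-Ia). The copy number is recorded as unknown.

The payload has three parts. A trc promoter with a lac operator precedes a coding sequence matching Methanococcus maripaludis phosphoseryl-tRNA synthetase (sepS), which the record names as the engineered variant SepRS9. On the circular map this is followed almost directly by a coding sequence matching E. coli EF-Tu (tufB), corresponding to the EFSep21 variant, an elongation factor adapted to deliver phosphoseryl-tRNA to the ribosome. This gene is followed by a 5S rRNA segment and the rrnB T1 and T2 terminators. The layout suggests the two genes are transcribed together as an IPTG-inducible unit, with repression provided by a plasmid-borne lacI under the lacIq promoter, although the record does not state this outright. Separately, two tandem tRNA features, each followed by a short terminator fragment, match the two copies of tRNA-Sep-A37 named in the insert field; their promoter is not annotated.

The plasmid carries no target gene. It must be paired with a second plasmid encoding the protein of interest with TAG at the desired phosphorylation site. The depositor recommends a recoded E. coli strain lacking genomic TAG codons for efficient recombinant phosphoprotein production.
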