Addgene plasmid #68290: SepOTSι
Purpose: Phosphoserine orthogonal translation system
Depositing lab: Jesse Rinehart. Depositing organization: Yale University. Publication: A flexible codon in genomically recoded Escherichia coli permits programmable protein phosphorylation. Pirman NL, Barber KW, Aerni HR, Ma NJ, Haimovich AD, Rogulina S, Isaacs FJ, Rinehart J. Nat Commun. 2015 Sep 9;6:8130. doi: 10.1038/ncomms9130. PubMed 26350500.
Backbone
  Vector backbone: pKD
  Modifications to backbone: pKD is derived from pKK223-3 (Pharmacia). This plasmid encodes a variant of the phosphoserine orthogonal translation system. Another plasmid encoding a protein of interest with TAG at the proper position is needed for recombinant phosphoprotein expression. See article and supplementary information for cloning information.
  Vector type: Bacterial Expression, Synthetic Biology
Growth in bacteria
  Bacterial resistance: Kanamycin, 25 μg/mL
  Growth temperature: 30°C
  Growth strain: Top10
  Growth instructions: This plasmid is slow growing and may take up to 24 hours to produce colonies.
  Copy number: Unknown
Gene/Insert
  Gene/Insert name: SepRS9/EFSep21, 2xtRNA-Sep-A37
  Species: Synthetic
Terms and licenses: Academic/Nonprofit Terms; Industry Terms: Not Available to Industry
Depositor comments: See supplementary information accompanying article for additional cloning information. We recommend introducing this plasmid into a recoded strain of E. coli (no genomic TAG codons) for high-efficiency phoshoprotein expression.
How to cite: SepOTSι was a gift from Jesse Rinehart (Addgene plasmid # 68290 ; http://n2t.net/addgene:68290 ; RRID:Addgene_68290)
