>Addgene plasmid #68290 | SepOTSι | addgene partial sequence | sequence record 123805 | pJR_F2 5'-cgacgttagaggcccagt-3'
TAGTTAAGTATAAGAAGGAGATATACATATGGGATCCATGTCTAAAGAAAAGTTTGAACGTACAAAACCG
CACGTTAACGTCGGTACTATCGGCCACGTTGACCATGGTAAAACAACGCTGACCGCTGCAATCACTACCG
TACTGGCTAA
