>Addgene plasmid #68290 | SepOTSι | addgene partial sequence | sequence record 123807 | KanR2-F 5'-GAACTGCCTCGGTGAGTTTT-3'
TATGGTATTGATAATCCTGATATGAGTAAATTGCAGTTTCATTTGATGCTCGATGAGTTTTTCTAAGAAT
TAATTCATGAGCGGATACATATTTGAATGTATTTAGAAAAATAAACAAATAGGGGTTCCGCGCACATTTC
CCCGAAAAGTGCCACCGCGGCCGCGCTTCTTTGAGCGAACGATCAAAAATAAGTGGCGCCCCATCAAAAA
AATATTCTCAACATAAAAAACTTTGTGTAATACTTGTAACGCTGAATTCGCCGGGGTAGTCTAGGGGTTA
GGCAGCGGACTCTAAATCCGCCTTACGTGGGTTCAAATCCCACCCCCGGCTCCAGGATCCTCTAGAGTCG
ACCTGCAGATCCTTAGCGAAAGCTAAGGATTTTTTTTGCCGCGGCGCTTCTTTGAGCGAACGATCAAAAA
TAAGTGGCGCCCCATCAAAAAAATATTCTCAACATAAAAAACTTTGTGTAATACTTGTAACGCTGAATTC
GCCGGGGTAGTCTAGGGGTTAGGCAGCGGACTCTAAATCCGCCTTACGTGGGTTCAAATCCCACCCCCGG
CTCCAGGATCCTCTAGAGTCGACCTGCAGATCCTTAGCGAAAGCTAAGGATTTTTTTTGCGGCCGCTTTC
ACCGTCATCACCGAAACGCGCGAGGCAGCAGATCAATTCGCGCGCGAAGGCGAAGCGGCATGCATTTACG
TTGACACCATCGAATGGTGCAAAACCTTTCGCGGTATGGCATGATAGCGCCCGGAAGAGAGTCAATTCAG
GGTGGTGAATGTGAAACCAGTAACGTTATACGATGTCGCAGAGTATGCCGGTGTCTCTT
